>Addgene plasmid #226357 | pAM239 Rpn10 | addgene full sequence | sequence record 452258 | Addgene NGS Result
ATAAGCGGCTATTTAACGACCCTGCCCTGAACCGACGACCGGGTCGAATTTGCTTTCGAATTTCTGCCAT
TCATCCGCTTATTATCACTTATTCAGGCGTAGCAACCAGGCGTTTAAGGGCACCAATAACTGCCTTAAAA
AAATTACGCCCCGCCCTGCCACTCATCGCAGTACTGTTGTAATTCATTAAGCATTCTGCCGACATGGAAG
CCATCACAAACGGCATGATGAACCTGAATCGCCAGCGGCATCAGCACCTTGTCGCCTTGCGTATAATATT
TGCCCATAGTGAAAACGGGGGCGAAGAAGTTGTCCATATTGGCCACGTTTAAATCAAAACTGGTGAAACT
CACCCAGGGATTGGCTGAGACGAAAAACATATTCTCAATAAACCCTTTAGGGAAATAGGCCAGGTTTTCA
CCGTAACACGCCACATCTTGCGAATATATGTGTAGAAACTGCCGGAAATCGTCGTGGTATTCACTCCAGA
GCGATGAAAACGTTTCAGTTTGCTCATGGAAAACGGTGTAACAAGGGTGAACACTATCCCATATCACCAG
CTCACCGTCTTTCATTGCCATACGGAACTCCGGATGAGCATTCATCAGGCGGGCAAGAATGTGAATAAAG
GCCGGATAAAACTTGTGCTTATTTTTCTTTACGGTCTTTAAAAAGGCCGTAATATCCAGCTGAACGGTCT
GGTTATAGGTACATTGAGCAACTGACTGAAATGCCTCAAAATGTTCTTTACGATGCCATTGGGATATATC
AACGGTGGTATATCCAGTGATTTTTTTCTCCATTTTAGCTTCCTTAGCTCCTGAAAATCTCGATAACTCA
AAAAATACGCCCGGTAGTGATCTTATTTCATTATGGTGAAAGTTGGAACCTCTTACGTGCCGATCAACGT
CTCATTTTCGCCAAAAGTTGGCCCAGGGCTTCCCGGTATCAACAGGGACACCAGGATTTATTTATTCTGC
GAAGTGATCTTCCGTCACAGGTATTTATTCGGCGCAAAGTGCGTCGGGTGATGCTGCCAACTTACTGATT
TAGTGTATGATGGTGTTTTTGAGGTGCTCCAGTGGCTTCTGTTTCTATCAGCTGTCCCTCCTGTTCAGCT
ACTGACGGGGTGGTGCGTAACGGCAAAAGCACCGCCGGACATCAGCGCTAGCGGAGTGTATACTGGCTTA
CTATGTTGGCACTGATGAGGGTGTCAGTGAAGTGCTTCATGTGGCAGGAGAAAAAAGGCTGCACCGGTGC
GTCAGCAGAATATGTGATACAGGATATATTCCGCTTCCTCGCTCACTGACTCGCTACGCTCGGTCGTTCG
ACTGCGGCGAGCGGAAATGGCTTACGAACGGGGCGGAGATTTCCTGGAAGATGCCAGGAAGATACTTAAC
AGGGAAGTGAGAGGGCCGCGGCAAAGCCGTTTTTCCATAGGCTCCGCCCCCCTGACAAGCATCACGAAAT
CTGACGCTCAAATCAGTGGTGGCGAAACCCGACAGGACTATAAAGATACCAGGCGTTTCCCCCTGGCGGC
TCCCTCGTGCGCTCTCCTGTTCCTGCCTTTCGGTTTACCGGTGTCATTCCGCTGTTATGGCCGCGTTTGT
CTCATTCCACGCCTGACACTCAGTTCCGGGTAGGCAGTTCGCTCCAAGCTGGACTGTATGCACGAACCCC
CCGTTCAGTCCGACCGCTGCGCCTTATCCGGTAACTATCGTCTTGAGTCCAACCCGGAAAGACATGCAAA
AGCACCACTGGCAGCAGCCACTGGTAATTGATTTAGAGGAGTTAGTCTTGAAGTCATGCGCCGGTTAAGG
CTAAACTGAAAGGACAAGTTTTGGTGACTGCGCTCCTCCAAGCCAGTTACCTCGGTTCAAAGAGTTGGTA
GCTCAGAGAACCTTCGAAAAACCGCCCTGCAAGGCGGTTTTTTCGTTTTCAGAGCAAGAGATTACGCGCA
GACCAAAACGATCTCAAGAAGATCATCTTATTAATCAGATAAAATATTTCTAGATTTCAGTGCAATTTAT
CTCTTCAAATGTAGCACCTGAAGTCAGCCCCATACGATATAAGTTGTAATTCTCATGTTAGTCATGCCCC
GCGCCCACCGGAAGGAGCTGACTGGGTTGAAGGCTCTCAAGGGCATCGGTCGAGATCCCGGTGCCTAATG
AGTGAGCTAACTTACATTAATTGCGTTGCGCTCACTGCCCGCTTTCCAGTCGGGAAACCTGTCGTGCCAG
CTGCATTAATGAATCGGCCAACGCGCGGGGAGAGGCGGTTTGCGTATTGGGCGCCAGGGTGGTTTTTCTT
TTCACCAGTGAGACGGGCAACAGCTGATTGCCCTTCACCGCCTGGCCCTGAGAGAGTTGCAGCAAGCGGT
CCACGCTGGTTTGCCCCAGCAGGCGAAAATCCTGTTTGATGGTGGTTAACGGCGGGATATAACATGAGCT
GTCTTCGGTATCGTCGTATCCCACTACCGAGATGTCCGCACCAACGCGCAGCCCGGACTCGGTAATGGCG
CGCATTGCGCCCAGCGCCATCTGATCGTTGGCAACCAGCATCGCAGTGGGAACGATGCCCTCATTCAGCA
TTTGCATGGTTTGTTGAAAACCGGACATGGCACTCCAGTCGCCTTCCCGTTCCGCTATCGGCTGAATTTG
ATTGCGAGTGAGATATTTATGCCAGCCAGCCAGACGCAGACGCGCCGAGACAGAACTTAATGGGCCCGCT
AACAGCGCGATTTGCTGGTGACCCAATGCGACCAGATGCTCCACGCCCAGTCGCGTACCGTCTTCATGGG
AGAAAATAATACTGTTGATGGGTGTCTGGTCAGAGACATCAAGAAATAACGCCGGAACATTAGTGCAGGC
AGCTTCCACAGCAATGGCATCCTGGTCATCCAGCGGATAGTTAATGATCAGCCCACTGACGCGTTGCGCG
AGAAGATTGTGCACCGCCGCTTTACAGGCTTCGACGCCGCTTCGTTCTACCATCGACACCACCACGCTGG
CACCCAGTTGATCGGCGCGAGATTTAATCGCCGCGACAATTTGCGACGGCGCGTGCAGGGCCAGACTGGA
GGTGGCAACGCCAATCAGCAACGACTGTTTGCCCGCCAGTTGTTGTGCCACGCGGTTGGGAATGTAATTC
AGCTCCGCCATCGCCGCTTCCACTTTTTCCCGCGTTTTCGCAGAAACGTGGCTGGCCTGGTTCACCACGC
GGGAAACGGTCTGATAAGAGACACCGGCATACTCTGCGACATCGTATAACGTTACTGGTTTCACATTCAC
CACCCTGAATTGACTCTCTTCCGGGCGCTATCATGCCATACCGCGAAAGGTTTTGCGCCATTCGATGGTG
TCCGGGATCTCGACGCTCTCCCTTATGCGACTCCTGCATTAGGAAATTAATACGACTCACTATAGGGGAA
TTGTGAGCGGATAACAATTCCCCTGTAGAAATAATTTTGTTTAACTTTAATAAGGAGATATACCATGGGC
CATCACCATCACCATCACGCCGGCGTATTGGAAGCTACAGTGTTAGTGATTGATAATTCAGAGTACTCTC
GCAATGGCGACTTTCCTAGGACAAGGTTTGAAGCCCAGATCGACTCGGTAGAGTTCATATTTCAAGCCAA
GAGAAACAGCAATCCTGAGAATACAGTGGGTCTTATCTCTGGTGCTGGCGCCAACCCCAGGGTGTTATCT
ACGTTTACCGCCGAGTTTGGGAAGATTCTTGCTGGACTACACGACACGCAGATCGAGGGTAAGCTGCATA
TGGCCACTGCGTTGCAGATCGCTCAGCTGACTTTGAAGCATCGCCAGAATAAGGTCCAACATCAAAGGAT
TGTGGCATTTGTGTGTAGCCCAATAAGTGATTCTCGAGACGAATTGATCAGATTGGCAAAAACACTGAAA
AAGAATAATGTTGCCGTGGACATCATCAATTTTGGAGAGATTGAACAGAACACGGAGCTTTTGGATGAGT
TCATAGCTGCAGTGAACAACCCTCAAGAAGAAACTAGTCATTTGCTTACTGTGACGCCTGGCCCCAGACT
GCTGTACGAGAACATCGCATCTTCACCCATAATTCTCGAAGAAGGATCCTCCGGTATGGGCGCCTTTGGT
GGGTCTGGCGGTGATTCCGATGCCAATGGCACATTTATGGACTTCGGGGTAGACCCATCAATGGACCCAG
AACTGGCAATGGCCTTGCGTCTGTCTATGGAAGAAGAGCAGCAAAGACAGGAAAGGTTAAGACAGCAGCA
ACAACAACAAGATCAGCCTGAGCAGTCTGAACAGCCTGAACAACACCAAGACAAATAGAAGCTTGCGGCC
GCACTCGAGTCTGGTAAAGAAACCGCTGCTGCGAAATTTGAACGCCAGCACATGGACTCGTCTACTAGCG
CAGCTTAATTAACCTAGGCTGCTGCCACCGCTGAGCAATAACTAGCATAACCCCTTGGGGCCTCTAAACG
GGTCTTGAGGGGTTTTTTGCTGAAACCTCAGGCATTTGAGAAGCACACGGTCACACTGCTTCCGGTAGTC
AATAAACCGGTAAACCAGCAATAGAC
Features (pLannotate 1.2.2; 18 found; start..end, strand, type, name):
    147..803     -  CDS            cat: CAT_ECOLX - Experimental evidence at protein level: Swiss-Prot protein existence level 1. This enzyme is an effector of chloramphenicol resistance in bacteria. From Escherichia coli. This protein is used as a marker in many commonly used cloning vectors, such as pACYC184.
    804..906     -  promoter       cat promoter: promoter of the E. coli cat gene encoding chloramphenicol acetyltransferase
   1027..1170    +  mobile_element IS1 (fragment): prokaryotic transposable element IS1
   1289..1344    -  rep_origin     RSF ori (fragment): Plasmids containing the RSF 1030 origin of replication can be propagated in E. coli cells that contain additional plasmids with compatible origins.
   1432..1977    -  rep_origin     p15A ori: Plasmids containing the medium-copy-number p15A origin of replication can be propagated in E. coli cells that contain a second plasmid with the ColE1 origin.
   2089..2153    -  CDS            TcR (fragment): tetracycline efflux protein; tet; confers resistance to tetracycline
   2168..2189    -  protein_bind   CAP binding site: CAP binding activates transcription in the presence of cAMP. E. coli catabolite activator protein
   2202..3284    -  CDS            lacI: lac repressor; lacI; The lac repressor binds to the lac operator to inhibit transcription in E. coli. This inhibition can be relieved by adding lactose or isopropyl-β-D-thiogalactopyranoside (IPTG).
   3285..3362    -  promoter       lacI promoter: lacI
   3370..3405    -  CDS            TcR (fragment): tetracycline efflux protein; tet; confers resistance to tetracycline
   3408..3426    +  promoter       T7 promoter: promoter for bacteriophage T7 RNA polymerase
   3427..3451    +  protein_bind   lac operator: The lac repressor binds to the lac operator to inhibit transcription in E. coli. This inhibition can be relieved by adding lactose or isopropyl-β-D-thiogalactopyranoside (IPTG). lac repressor encoded by lacI
   3466..3488    +  RBS            RBS: efficient ribosome binding site from bacteriophage T7 gene 10 (Olins and Rangwala, 1989)
   3501..3518    +  CDS            7xHis (fragment): 6xHis affinity tag
   3525..4325    +  CDS            RPN10: RPN10_YEAST - Also known as MCB1, SUN1. Experimental evidence at protein level: Swiss-Prot protein existence level 1. Multiubiquitin binding protein. From Saccharomyces cerevisiae (strain ATCC 204508 / S288c) (Baker's yeast).
   4356..4397    +  CDS            S-Tag (fragment): affinity and epitope tag derived from pancreatic ribonuclease A
   4427..4444    +  CDS            SET1 (fragment): solubility-enhancement tag derived from T7 phage gene 10B
   4452..4499    +  terminator     T7 terminator: transcription terminator for bacteriophage T7 RNA polymerase
