[The description below was written by a language model from this plasmid's Addgene catalogue record and pLannotate feature annotations shown in this document.]
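Description:
pAM239 Rpn10 is a 4,576-nt bacterial expression plasmid for producing the Saccharomyces cerevisiae proteasome subunit Rpn10 (also known as MCB1 or SUN1), a multiubiquitin-binding protein. The catalogue lists the backbone as unknown. The annotated sequence shows a p15A origin of replication, a chloramphenicol acetyltransferase (cat) gene with its own promoter, and a lacI repressor cassette. Short remnants of IS1, an RSF origin and a tetracycline resistance gene are also present and are most likely non-functional leftovers of the vector's ancestry. The p15A origin is generally described as medium copy and is compatible with ColE1-type plasmids, which allows co-maintenance with other expression vectors. The catalogue entry, however, labels the plasmid as high copy. Selection is with chloramphenicol.

The expression cassette follows the standard T7/lac design. A T7 promoter is followed immediately by a lac operator, then the phage T7 gene 10 ribosome binding site, an N-terminal polyhistidine tag and the RPN10 coding sequence, with a T7 terminator closing the unit. Plasmid-encoded LacI represses transcription at the operator until IPTG or lactose is added, and expression requires a host that supplies T7 RNA polymerase. Fragments of an S-tag and another tag-like sequence are annotated downstream of RPN10. The record does not indicate whether they are translated as part of the protein, and the catalogue lists only the N-terminal His tag.

The construct is intended for recombinant production of His-tagged yeast Rpn10 in E. coli, with the tag permitting metal-affinity purification. The associated publication concerns reconstitution of the 26S proteasome, which suggests the purified protein served as a component in such in vitro assemblies.
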