Addgene plasmid #226357: pAM239 Rpn10
Purpose: Expression of yeast Rpn10
Depositing lab: Andreas Martin. Depositing organization: University of California, Berkeley. Publication: Reconstitution of the 26S proteasome reveals functional asymmetries in its AAA+ unfoldase. Beckwith R, Estrin E, Worden EJ, Martin A. Nat Struct Mol Biol. 2013 Oct;20(10):1164-72. doi: 10.1038/nsmb.2659. Epub 2013 Sep 8. PubMed 24013205.
Backbone
  Vector backbone: unknown
  Vector type: Bacterial Expression
Growth in bacteria
  Bacterial resistance: Chloramphenicol, 25 μg/mL
  Growth temperature: 37°C
  Growth strain: DH5alpha
  Copy number: High Copy
Gene/Insert
  Gene/Insert name: rpn10
  Species: S. cerevisiae (budding yeast)
  Entrez Gene: RPN10 (a.k.a. YHR200W, MCB1, SUN1)
  Promoter: T7
  Tag / fusion protein: His (N terminal on insert)
  Cloning method: Unknown
  Sequencing primers: 5′ T7 promoter
Terms and licenses: Academic/Nonprofit Terms; Industry Terms: Not Available to Industry
How to cite: pAM239 Rpn10 was a gift from Andreas Martin (Addgene plasmid # 226357 ; http://n2t.net/addgene:226357 ; RRID:Addgene_226357)
