>Addgene plasmid #226357 | pAM239 Rpn10 | depositor partial sequence | sequence record 443677 | T7 promoter
GGAGATATACCATGGGCCATCACCATCACCATCACGCCGGCGTATTGGAAGCTACAGTGTTAGTGATTGA
TAATTCAGAGTACTCTCGCAATGGCGACTTTCCTAGGACAAGGTTTGAAGCCCAGATCGACTCGGTAGAG
TTCATATTTCAAGCCAAGAGAAACAGCAATCCTGAGAATACAGTGGGTCTTATCTCTGGTGCTGGCGCCA
ACCCCAGGGTGTTATCTACGTTTACCGCCGAGTTTGGGAAGATTCTTGCTGGACTACACGACACGCAGAT
CGAGGGTAAGCTGCATATGGCCACTGCGTTGCAGATCGCTCAGCTGACTTTGAAGCATCGCCAGAATAAG
GTCCAACATCAAAGGATTGTGGCATTTGTGTGTAGCCCAATAAGTGATTCTCGAGACGAATTGATCAGAT
TGGCAAAAACACTGAAAAAGAATAATGTTGCCGTGGACATCATCAATTTTGGAGAGATTGAACAGAACAC
GGAGCTTTTGGATGAGTTCATAGCTGCAGTGAACAACCCTCAAGAAGAAACTAGTCATTTGCTTACTGTG
ACGCCTGGCCCCAGACTGCTGTACGAGAACATCGCATCTTCACCCATAATTCTCGAAGAAGGATCCTCCG
GTATGGGCGCCTTTGGTGGGTCTGGCGGTGATTCCGATGCCAATGGCACATTTATGGACTTCGGGGTAGA
CCCATCAATGGACCCAGAACTGGCAATGGCCTTGCGTCTGTCTATGGAAGAAGAGCAGCAAAGACAGGAA
AGGTTAAGACAGCAGCAACAACAACAAGATCAGCCTGAGCAGTCTGAACAGCCTGAACAACACCAAGACA
AATAGAAGCTTGCGGCCGCACTCGAGTCTGGTAAAGAAAC
